Addgene plasmid #35886: Wnt16 STOP
Depositing lab: Marian Waterman. Depositing organization: University of California, Irvine. Publication: A uniform human Wnt expression library reveals a shared secretory pathway and unique signaling activities. Najdi R, Proffitt K, Sprowl S, Kaur S, Yu J, Covey TM, Virshup DM, Waterman ML. Differentiation. 2012 Sep;84(2):203-13. doi: 10.1016/j.diff.2012.06.004. Epub 2012 Jul 9. PubMed 22784633.
Backbone
  Vector backbone: pENTR/D-TOPO
  Backbone manufacturer: Invitrogen
  Backbone size w/o insert (bp): 2580
  Vector type: Entry Vector
Growth in bacteria
  Bacterial resistance: Kanamycin, 50 μg/mL
  Growth temperature: 37°C
  Growth strain: DH5alpha
  Copy number: High Copy
Gene/Insert
  Gene/Insert name: Wnt16 (alt name: Wnt16)
  Species: H. sapiens (human)
  Insert size (bp): 1104
  Mutation: None
  Entrez Gene: WNT16
  Cloning method: Restriction Enzyme
  Sequencing primers: 5′ M13 (-20)-FWD; 3′ M13-Reverse
Terms and licenses: Academic/Nonprofit Terms; Industry Terms: Not Available to Industry
How to cite: Wnt16 STOP was a gift from Marian Waterman (Addgene plasmid # 35886 ; http://n2t.net/addgene:35886 ; RRID:Addgene_35886)
