[The description below was written by a language model from this plasmid's Addgene catalogue record and the feature table of its GenBank file.]
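Description:
Wnt16 STOP is a Gateway entry clone built on the Invitrogen pENTR/D-TOPO backbone, carrying the human WNT16 open reading frame (an insert of about 1.1 kb, recorded as unmutated) in a 3,684 bp circular plasmid. It is propagated in E. coli from a high-copy ColE1/pUC-type origin and selected with kanamycin through the aph(3')-Ia aminoglycoside phosphotransferase gene.

The feature table does not annotate the WNT16 coding sequence itself, but the roughly 1.1 kb gap between the attL1 and attL2 sites matches the stated insert size and is where the gene sits. These attL sites are the substrates for LR Clonase, which allows the insert to be transferred by recombination into any attR-containing destination vector while preserving orientation and reading frame. As is usual for an entry vector, no eukaryotic promoter drives the insert, so expression depends on the destination vector chosen. Upstream of attL1, the rrnB T2 and T1 terminators block read-through transcription from the backbone into the insert, which helps keep the clone stable in bacteria. A T7 promoter lies just outside attL2, pointing back toward the insert, and M13 forward and reverse primer sites flank the cassette for sequence verification.

The "STOP" in the name suggests that the native stop codon is retained, so that the protein would be expressed without a C-terminal tag after transfer, although the record does not state this explicitly. The associated publication describes a uniform human Wnt expression library used to compare Wnt secretion and signaling activities, and this plasmid serves as its WNT16 entry clone.
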