LOCUS       Exported 3684 bp ds-DNA circular SYN 13-MAY-2021
DEFINITION  synthetic circular DNA
ACCESSION   .
VERSION     .
KEYWORDS    Wnt16 STOP
SOURCE      synthetic DNA construct
  ORGANISM  synthetic DNA construct
REFERENCE   1 (bases 1 to 3684)
  AUTHORS   Najdi R, Proffitt K, Sprowl S, Kaur S, Yu J, Covey TM, Virshup DM,
            Waterman ML
  TITLE     A uniform human Wnt expression library reveals a shared secretory
            pathway and unique signaling activities.
  JOURNAL   Differentiation. 2012 Sep;84(2):203-13. doi:
            10.1016/j.diff.2012.06.004. Epub 2012 Jul 9.
  PUBMED    22784633
REFERENCE   2 (bases 1 to 3684)
  AUTHORS   .
  TITLE     Direct Submission
  JOURNAL   Exported May 13, 2021 from SnapGene Server 1.1.58
            http://www.snapgene.com
FEATURES             Location/Qualifiers
     source          1..3684
                     /organism="synthetic DNA construct"
                     /mol_type="other DNA"
     primer_bind     92..109
                     /label=L4440
                     /note="L4440 vector, forward primer"
     terminator      268..295
                     /label=rrnB T2 terminator
                     /note="transcription terminator T2 from the E. coli rrnB
                     gene"
     terminator      387..473
                     /gene="Escherichia coli rrnB"
                     /label=rrnB T1 terminator
                     /note="transcription terminator T1 from the E. coli rrnB
                     gene"
     primer_bind     522..544
                     /label=M13/pUC Forward
                     /note="In lacZ gene"
     primer_bind     536..553
                     /label=M13 Forward
                     /note="In lacZ gene. Also called M13-F20 or M13 (-21)
                     Forward"
     primer_bind     537..553
                     /label=M13 fwd
                     /note="common sequencing primer, one of multiple similar
                     variants"
     protein_bind    569..668
                     /gene="mutant version of attL"
                     /label=attL1
                     /bound_moiety="LR Clonase(TM)"
                     /note="recombination site for the Gateway(R) LR reaction"
     protein_bind    complement(1809..1908)
                     /gene="mutant version of attL"
                     /label=attL2
                     /bound_moiety="LR Clonase(TM)"
                     /note="recombination site for the Gateway(R) LR reaction"
     primer_bind     complement(1925..1944)
                     /label=T7
                     /note="T7 promoter, forward primer"
     promoter        complement(1926..1944)
                     /label=T7 promoter
                     /note="promoter for bacteriophage T7 RNA polymerase"
     primer_bind     complement(1949..1965)
                     /label=M13 rev
                     /note="common sequencing primer, one of multiple similar
                     variants"
     primer_bind     complement(1949..1965)
                     /label=M13 Reverse
                     /note="In lacZ gene. Also called M13-rev"
     primer_bind     complement(2067..2086)
                     /label=pENTR-R
                     /note="pENTR vectors, reverse primer"
     CDS             2078..2887
                     /codon_start=1
                     /gene="aph(3')-Ia"
                     /product="aminoglycoside phosphotransferase"
                     /label=KanR
                     /note="confers resistance to kanamycin in bacteria or G418
                     (Geneticin(R)) in eukaryotes"
                     /translation="MSHIQRETSRPRLNSNMDADLYGYKWARDNVGQSGATIYRLYGKP
                     DAPELFLKHGKGSVANDVTDEMVRLNWLTEFMPLPTIKHFIRTPDDAWLLTTAIPGKTA
                     FQVLEEYPDSGENIVDALAVFLRRLHSIPVCNCPFNSDRVFRLAQAQSRMNNGLVDASD
                     FDDERNGWPVEQVWKEMHKLLPFSPDSVVTHGDFSLDNLIFDEGKLIGCIDVGRVGIAD
                     RYQDLAILWNCLGEFSPSLQKRLFQKYGIDNPDMNKLQFHLMLDEFF"
     primer_bind     complement(2145..2164)
                     /label=Kan-R
                     /note="Kanamycin resistance gene, reverse primer"
     rep_origin      3034..3622
                     /direction=RIGHT
                     /label=ori
                     /note="high-copy-number ColE1/pMB1/pBR322/pUC origin of
                     replication"
     primer_bind     3523..3542
                     /label=pBR322ori-F
                     /note="pBR322 origin, forward primer"
ORIGIN
        1 ctttcctgcg ttatcccctg attctgtgga taaccgtatt accgcctttg agtgagctga
       61 taccgctcgc cgcagccgaa cgaccgagcg cagcgagtca gtgagcgagg aagcggaaga
      121 gcgcccaata cgcaaaccgc ctctccccgc gcgttggccg attcattaat gcagctggca
      181 cgacaggttt cccgactgga aagcgggcag tgagcgcaac gcaattaata cgcgtaccgc
      241 tagccaggaa gagtttgtag aaacgcaaaa aggccatccg tcaggatggc cttctgctta
      301 gtttgatgcc tggcagttta tggcgggcgt cctgcccgcc accctccggg ccgttgcttc
      361 acaacgttca aatccgctcc cggcggattt gtcctactca ggagagcgtt caccgacaaa
      421 caacagataa aacgaaaggc ccagtcttcc gactgagcct ttcgttttat ttgatgcctg
      481 gcagttccct actctcgcgt taacgctagc atggatgttt tcccagtcac gacgttgtaa
      541 aacgacggcc agtcttaagc tcgggcccca aataatgatt ttattttgac tgatagtgac
      601 ctgttcgttg caacaaattg atgagcaatg cttttttata atgccaactt tgtacaaaaa
      661 agcaggctcc gcggccgccc ccttcaccat ggacagggcg gcgctcctgg gactggcccg
      721 cttgtgcgcg ctgtgggcag ccctgctcgt gctgttcccc tacggagccc aaggaaactg
      781 gatgtggttg ggcattgcct ccttcggggt tccagagaag ctgggctgcg ccaatttgcc
      841 gctgaacagc cgccagaagg agctgtgcaa gaggaaaccg tacctgctgc cgagcatccg
      901 agagggcgcc cggctgggca ttcaggagtg cgggagccag ttcagacacg agagatggaa
      961 ctgcatgatc accgccgccg ccactaccgc cccgatgggc gccagccccc tctttggcta
     1021 cgagctgagc agcggcacca aagagacagc atttatttat gctgtgatgg ctgcaggcct
     1081 ggtgcattct gtgaccaggt catgcagtgc aggcaacatg acagagtgtt cctgtgacac
     1141 caccttgcag aacggcggct cagcaagtga aggctggcac tgggggggct gctccgatga
     1201 tgtccagtat ggcatgtggt tcagcagaaa gttcctagat ttccccatcg gaaacaccac
     1261 gggcaaagaa aacaaagtac tattagcaat gaacctacat aacaatgaag ctggaaggca
     1321 ggctgtcgcc aagttgatgt cagtagactg ccgctgccac ggagtttccg gctcctgtgc
     1381 tgtgaaaaca tgctggaaaa ccatgtcttc ttttgaaaag attggccatt tgttgaagga
     1441 taaatatgaa aacagtatcc agatatcaga caaaacaaag aggaaaatgc gcaggagaga
     1501 aaaagatcag aggaaaatac caatccataa ggatgatctg ctctatgtta ataagtctcc
     1561 caactactgt gtagaagata agaaactggg aatcccaggg acacaaggca gagaatgcaa
     1621 ccgtacatca gagggtgcag atggctgcaa cctcctctgc tgtggccgag gttacaacac
     1681 ccatgtggtc aggcacgtgg agaggtgtga gtgtaagttc atctggtgct gctatgtccg
     1741 ttgcaggagg tgtgaaagca tgactgatgt ccacacttgc aagtgaattc tgaagggtgg
     1801 gcgcgccgac ccagctttct tgtacaaagt tggcattata agaaagcatt gcttatcaat
     1861 ttgttgcaac gaacaggtca ctatcagtca aaataaaatc attatttgcc atccagctga
     1921 tatcccctat agtgagtcgt attacatggt catagctgtt tcctggcagc tctggcccgt
     1981 gtctcaaaat ctctgatgtt acattgcaca agataaaaat atatcatcat gaacaataaa
     2041 actgtctgct tacataaaca gtaatacaag gggtgttatg agccatattc aacgggaaac
     2101 gtcgaggccg cgattaaatt ccaacatgga tgctgattta tatgggtata aatgggctcg
     2161 cgataatgtc gggcaatcag gtgcgacaat ctatcgcttg tatgggaagc ccgatgcgcc
     2221 agagttgttt ctgaaacatg gcaaaggtag cgttgccaat gatgttacag atgagatggt
     2281 cagactaaac tggctgacgg aatttatgcc tcttccgacc atcaagcatt ttatccgtac
     2341 tcctgatgat gcatggttac tcaccactgc gatccccgga aaaacagcat tccaggtatt
     2401 agaagaatat cctgattcag gtgaaaatat tgttgatgcg ctggcagtgt tcctgcgccg
     2461 gttgcattcg attcctgttt gtaattgtcc ttttaacagc gatcgcgtat ttcgtctcgc
     2521 tcaggcgcaa tcacgaatga ataacggttt ggttgatgcg agtgattttg atgacgagcg
     2581 taatggctgg cctgttgaac aagtctggaa agaaatgcat aaacttttgc cattctcacc
     2641 ggattcagtc gtcactcatg gtgatttctc acttgataac cttatttttg acgaggggaa
     2701 attaataggt tgtattgatg ttggacgagt cggaatcgca gaccgatacc aggatcttgc
     2761 catcctatgg aactgcctcg gtgagttttc tccttcatta cagaaacggc tttttcaaaa
     2821 atatggtatt gataatcctg atatgaataa attgcagttt catttgatgc tcgatgagtt
     2881 tttctaatca gaattggtta attggttgta acactggcag agcattacgc tgacttgacg
     2941 ggacggcgca agctcatgac caaaatccct taacgtgagt tacgcgtcgt tccactgagc
     3001 gtcagacccc gtagaaaaga tcaaaggatc ttcttgagat cctttttttc tgcgcgtaat
     3061 ctgctgcttg caaacaaaaa aaccaccgct accagcggtg gtttgtttgc cggatcaaga
     3121 gctaccaact ctttttccga aggtaactgg cttcagcaga gcgcagatac caaatactgt
     3181 ccttctagtg tagccgtagt taggccacca cttcaagaac tctgtagcac cgcctacata
     3241 cctcgctctg ctaatcctgt taccagtggc tgctgccagt ggcgataagt cgtgtcttac
     3301 cgggttggac tcaagacgat agttaccgga taaggcgcag cggtcgggct gaacgggggg
     3361 ttcgtgcaca cagcccagct tggagcgaac gacctacacc gaactgagat acctacagcg
     3421 tgagcattga gaaagcgcca cgcttcccga agggagaaag gcggacaggt atccggtaag
     3481 cggcagggtc ggaacaggag agcgcacgag ggagcttcca gggggaaacg cctggtatct
     3541 ttatagtcct gtcgggtttc gccacctctg acttgagcgt cgatttttgt gatgctcgtc
     3601 aggggggcgg agcctatgga aaaacgccag caacgcggcc tttttacggt tcctggcctt
     3661 ttgctggcct tttgctcaca tgtt
//
