>Addgene plasmid #35886 | Wnt16 STOP | addgene partial sequence | sequence record 44963 | M13rev
TCAGCTGGATGGCAAATAATGATTTTATTTTGACTGATAGTGACCTGTTCGTTGCAACAAATTGATAAGC
AATGCTTTCTTATAATGCCAACTTTGTACAAGAAAGCTGGGTCGGCGCGCCCACCCTTCAGAATTCACTT
GCAAGTGTGGACATCAGTCATGCTTTCACACCTCCTGCAACGGACATAGCAGCACCAGATGAACTTACAC
TCACACCTCTCCACGTGCCTGACCACATGGGTGTTGTAACCTCGGCCACAGCAGAGGAGGTTGCAGCCAT
CTGCACCCTCTGATGTACGGTTGCATTCTCTGCCTTGTGTCCCTGGGATTCCCAGTTTCTTATCTTCTAC
ACAGTAGTTGGGAGACTTATTAACATAGAGCAGATCATCCTTATGGATTGGTATTTTCCTCTGATCTTTT
TCTCTCCTGCGCATTTTCCTCTTTGTTTTGTCTGATATCTGGATACTGTTTTCATATTTATCCTTCAACA
AATGGCCAATCTTTTCAAAAGAAGACATGGTTTTCCAGCATGTTTTCACAGCACAGGAGCCGGAAACTCC
GTGGCAGCGGCAGTCTACTGACATCAACTTGGCGACAGCCTGCCTTCCAGCTTCATTGTTATGTAGGTTC
ATTGCTAATAGTACTTTGTTTTCTTTGCCCGTGGTGTTTCCGATGGGGAAATCTAGGAACTTTCTGCTGA
ACCACATGCCATACTGGACATCATCGGAGCAGCCCCCCCAGTGCCAGCCTTCACTTGCTGAGCCGCCGTT
CTGCAAGGTGGTGTCACAGGAACACTCTGTCATGTTGCCTGCACTGCATGACCTGGTCACAGAATGCACC
AGGCCTGCAGCCATCACAGCATAAATAAATGCTGTCTCTTTG
